Addgene plasmid #159068: pMSR:MSMEG_0581:Dendra
Purpose: T7 expression of C-term fluorescent fusion in E. coli
Depositing lab: Keith Derbyshire & Joseph Wade. Depositing organization: Wadsworth Center, New York State Department of Health. Publication: A Mycobacterial Systems Resource for the Research Community. Judd JA, Canestrari J, Clark R, Joseph A, Lapierre P, Lasek-Nesselquist E, Mir M, Palumbo M, Smith C, Stone M, Upadhyay A, Wirth SE, Dedrick RM, Meier CG, Russell DA, Dills A, Dove E, Kester J, Wolf ID, Zhu J, Rubin ER, Fortune S, Hatfull GF, Gray TA, Wade JT, Derbyshire KM. mBio. 2021 Mar 2;12(2). pii: mBio.02401-20. doi: 10.1128/mBio.02401-20. PubMed 33653882.
Backbone
  Vector backbone: pMSR:Dendra
  Vector type: Bacterial Expression ; Integrating Mycobacterial Expression Vector attL5
Growth in bacteria
  Bacterial resistance: Apramycin, 25 μg/mL
  Growth temperature: 37°C
  Growth strain: DH5alpha
  Copy number: High Copy
Gene/Insert
  Gene/Insert name: MSMEG_0581
  Species: M. smegmatis
  Promoter: pmycTetO
  Tag / fusion protein: Gly-Ala Linker/Dendra2/1x Flag Tag (C terminal on insert)
  Cloning method: Ligation Independent Cloning
  Sequencing primers: 5′ TGATAGAGTTTGTCCTCCCTATCAG; 3′ TCCATATGCACCTTGACACG
Terms and licenses: Academic/Nonprofit Terms; Industry Terms: Not Available to Industry
Depositor comments: NCBI reference sequence: CP000480.1. 5' cloning site: Ase1, destroyed during cloning. 3' cloning site: HindIII, not destroyed during cloning
How to cite: pMSR:MSMEG_0581:Dendra was a gift from Keith Derbyshire & Joseph Wade (Addgene plasmid # 159068 ; http://n2t.net/addgene:159068 ; RRID:Addgene_159068)
