[The description below was written by a language model from this plasmid's Addgene catalogue record and pLannotate feature annotations shown in this document.]
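Description:
pMSR:MSMEG_0581:Dendra is a 6.2 kb bacterial shuttle-type expression plasmid built on the pMSR:Dendra backbone. It replicates in E. coli and integrates into the mycobacterial chromosome. In E. coli it is maintained at high copy from a ColE1/pUC-type origin and selected with apramycin through the aac(3)IV acetyltransferase gene. No mycobacterial replication origin is annotated. Instead the plasmid carries the mycobacteriophage L5 integrase gene and adjacent L5 sequence, which direct site-specific, single-copy insertion at the L5 attachment site of the host genome.

The payload is the Mycobacterium smegmatis open reading frame MSMEG_0581, inserted by ligation-independent cloning. The annotation software matched it by homology to GabT of M. tuberculosis, suggesting it encodes a related aminotransferase, although the catalogue entry does not name its function. The gene is fused in frame at its C terminus, through a Gly-Ala linker, to the green-to-red photoconvertible fluorescent protein Dendra2, followed by a single FLAG epitope. A T7 terminator fragment follows the fusion.

Two promoters lie upstream. The recorded pmycTetO promoter is a tet operator-containing mycobacterial promoter. The short "tight TRE" fragments in the feature table most likely reflect its tet operator sites rather than a mammalian promoter. The second is a T7 promoter, which allows expression in E. coli strains that supply T7 RNA polymerase.

The stated purpose is T7-driven production of the C-terminal fluorescent fusion in E. coli. The integrating design also suits it to localisation imaging and FLAG-based detection of the tagged protein in mycobacteria, as part of a systematic M. smegmatis gene resource.
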