Features (pLannotate 1.2.2; 14 found; start..end, strand, type, name):
     15..32      +  promoter       tight TRE promoter (fragment): Tet-responsive promoter PTight, consisting of seven tet operator sequences followed by the minimal CMV promoter
     46..64      +  promoter       T7 promoter: promoter for bacteriophage T7 RNA polymerase
    107..1417    +  CDS            gabT: GABT_MYCTU - Experimental evidence at protein level: Swiss-Prot protein existence level 1. From Mycobacterium tuberculosis (strain ATCC 25618 / H37Rv).
   1445..2131    +  CDS            Dendra2: Dendra2 is a photoconvertible green fluorescent protein published in 2006, derived from Dendronephthya sp.. It has high acid sensitivity.
   2171..2191    +  CDS            FLAG (fragment): FLAG® epitope tag, followed by an enterokinase cleavage site
   2200..2242    +  terminator     T7 terminator (fragment): transcription terminator for bacteriophage T7 RNA polymerase
   2448..3248    +  CDS            ApmR: aminoglycoside 3-N-acetyltransferase type IV ; aac(3)IV; confers resistance to apramycin (Paget and Davies, 1996)
   3315..3332    -  misc_feature   MCS (fragment): pBluescript multiple cloning site
   3373..3961    +  rep_origin     ori: high-copy-number ColE1/pMB1/pBR322/pUC origin of replication
   4129..4157    +  misc_feature   MCS (fragment): pUC18/19 multiple cloning site
   4717..5829    +  CDS            33: VINT_BPML5 - Also known as int. Protein inferred from homology: Swiss-Prot protein existence level 3. Integrase is necessary for integration of the phage into the host genome by site-specific recombination. From Mycobacterium phage L5 (Mycobacteriophage L5).
   5891..5995    -  CDS            32 (fragment): VG32_BPML5 - Protein predicted: Swiss-Prot protein existence level 4. From Mycobacterium phage L5 (Mycobacteriophage L5).
   6051..6155    +  CDS            Y4104_STRCO (fragment): Protein inferred from homology: Swiss-Prot protein existence level 3. From Streptomyces coelicolor (strain ATCC BAA-471 / A3(2) / M145).
   6213..8       +  promoter       tight TRE promoter (fragment) (across the origin): Tet-responsive promoter PTight, consisting of seven tet operator sequences followed by the minimal CMV promoter
>Addgene plasmid #159068 | pMSR:MSMEG_0581:Dendra | addgene full sequence | sequence record 315733 | Addgene NGS Result
TGATAGAGTTTGTCCTCCCTATCAGTGATAGATAGGCTTAAGGAGTAATACGACTCACTATAGGGAGAAG
GAGGCCATTATGACCATCGCCGAGATCGCCGGTCGGACACTCACCCAGGAACGCCGGCTCGTCACCGCCA
TTCCCGGCCCGATCTCGCAGGAGCTGCAGGCGCGCAAGCAGAGTGCCGTGGCGGCGGGTGTCGGCGTGAC
GCTGCCGGTCTACGTCGTCGCGGCCGGTGGCGGCGTGCTCGCGGACGCCGACGGCAACCAGCTCATCGAC
TTCGGCTCGGGCATCGCCGTCACCACCGTCGGCAACAGCGCACCCGCCGTCGTCGACGCGGTGACGCAGC
AGGTCGCAGCGTTCACCCACACGTGCTTCATGGTCACGCCCTACGAGGGATACGTGAAGGTGGCCGAGCA
CCTCAACCGGCTCACCCCGGGCGATCACGAGAAGCGCACGGCGCTGTTCAACTCCGGCGCCGAAGCCGTC
GAGAACGCGGTCAAGATCGCGCGTGCCTACACCCGCAGGCAGGCGGTGGTGGTGTTCGACCACGCCTACC
ACGGCCGCACCAACCTGACCATGGCGATGACCGCCAAGAACCAGCCGTACAAGCACGGCTTCGGCCCGTT
CGCCAACGAGGTGTACCGCGTGCCCACGTCGTACCCGTTCCGCGACGGCGAGACCGACGGCGCGGCCGCC
GCGGCGCACGCCCTCGACCTGATCAACAAGCAGGTCGGCGCCGACAACGTCGCCGCCGTGGTGATCGAAC
CCGTCCACGGTGAGGGCGGATTTGTCGTTCCCGCACCGGGATTCCTCGGCGCTCTGCAGAAGTGGTGCAC
CGACAACGGCGCGGTGTTCGTCGCCGACGAGGTGCAGACCGGATTCGCCCGCACCGGTGCGCTGTTCGCG
TGCGAGCACGAGAACGTGGTGCCCGATCTGATCGTCACCGCCAAGGGCATCGCAGGCGGTCTGCCGCTGT
CGGCGGTGACCGGTCGCGCCGAGATCATGGACGGCCCGCAGTCCGGTGGCCTCGGCGGCACCTACGGCGG
CAACCCGCTGGCGTGTGCCGCCGCGCTCGCGGTGATCGACACCATCGAGCGTGAAAACCTCGTCGCGCGG
GCCCGCGCGATCGGCGAGACCATGCTGAGCCGCCTCGGTGCGCTCGCCGCAGCCGATCCGCGCATCGGCG
AGGTGCGTGGCCGCGGCGCCATGATCGCTGTCGAACTGGTCAAGCCGGGCACCACCGAGCCCGACGCCGA
CCTGACCAAGCGCGTCGCCGCCGCTGCGCACGCGCAGGGCCTGGTGGTGCTGACGTGCGGCACCTACGGC
AACGTGCTGCGCTTCCTGCCCCCGCTGAGCATGCCCGACCACCTGCTCGACGAAGGACTCGACATCCTGG
CCGCAGTGTTCGCAGAGGTGAAGAAGCTTGGTGCGGCCGCGGGCAACACGCCTGGCATCAATCTGATCAA
GGAGGACATGCGTGTCAAGGTGCATATGGAGGGCAACGTGAACGGTCACGCCTTCGTGATCGAGGGGGAG
GGTAAGGGTAAGCCTTACGAAGGGACCCAGACCGCCAACCTCACCGTCAAGGAGGGCGCCCCTCTCCCAT
TCTCGTACGATATCCTCACTACCGCGGTGCATTACGGGAACCGCGTGTTCACCAAGTACCCCGAGGATAT
CCCTGACTACTTCAAGCAGAGCTTCCCGGAGGGATACTCCTGGGAGCGGACGATGACCTTCGAAGACAAG
GGTATCTGTACGATCCGCAGCGACATCTCGCTGGAAGGGGACTGTTTCTTCCAGAACGTCCGTTTCAAGG
GGACCAACTTTCCGCCGAACGGCCCGGTCATGCAGAAGAAGACCCTCAAGTGGGAGCCGAGCACGGAGAA
GCTGCACGTTCGGGACGGCCTCCTGGTCGGCAACATCAACATGGCGCTGCTGCTGGAAGGCGGCGGCCAC
TACCTATGCGACTTCAAGACCACGTACAAAGCGAAGAAGGTCGTCCAGCTGCCCGACGCGCACTTCGTGG
ACCACCGCATCGAAATCCTGGGGAACGATTCGGACTACAACAAGGTCAAGTTGTACGAGCACGCTGTGGC
ACGCTATAGCCCGCTCCCGTCGCAGGTCTGGTTCGAAGGCGGCGGCGGGGAGAACCTGTATTTCCAGGAC
TACAAGGACGACGACGACAAGTGATTTAAATAACCCCTTGGGGCCTCTAAACGGGTCTTGAGGGGTTTTT
TGTTAACTAGCGTACGATCGAATTCCTGCAGCTCACGGTAACTGATGCCGTATTTGCAGTACCAGCGTAC
GGCCCACAGAATGATGTCACGCTGAAAATGCCGGCCTTTGAATGGGTTCATGTGCAGCTCCATCAGCAAA
AGGGGATGATAAGTTTATCACCACCGACTATTTGCAACAGTGCCGTTGATCGTGCTATGATCGACTGATG
TCATCAGCGGTGGAGTGCAATGTCGTGCAATACGAATGGCGAAAAGCCGAGCTCATCGGTCAGCTTCTCA
ACCTTGGGGTTACCCCCGGCGGTGTGCTGCTGGTCCACAGCTCCTTCCGTAGCGTCCGGCCCCTCGAAGA
TGGGCCACTTGGACTGATCGAGGCCCTGCGTGCTACGCTGGGTCCGGGAGGGACGCTCGTCATGCCCTCG
TGGTCAGGTCTGGACGACGAGCCGTTCGATCCTGCCACGTCGCCCGTTACACCGGACCTTGGAGTTGTCT
CTGACACATTCTGGCGCCTGCCAAATGTAAAGCGCAGCGCCCATCCATTTGCCTTTGCGGCAGCGGGGCC
ACAGGCAGAGCAGATCATCTCTGATCCATTGCCCCTGCCACCTTACTCGCCTGCAAGCCCGGTCGCCCGT
GTCCATGAACTCGATGGGCAGGTACTTCTCCTCGGCGTGGGACACGATGCCAACACGACGCTGCATCTTG
CCGAGTTGATGGCAAAGGTTCCCTATGGGGTGCCGAGACACTGCACCATTCTTCAGGATGGCAAGTTGGT
ACGCGTCGATTATCTCGAGAATGACCACTGCTGTGAGCGCTTTGCCTTGGCGGACAGGTGGCTCAAGGAG
AAGAGCCTTCAGAAGGAAGGTCCAGTCGGTCATGCCTTTGCTCGGTTGATCCGCTCCCGCGACATTGTGG
CGACAGCCCTGGGTCAACTGGGCCGAGATCCGTTGATCTTCCTGCATCCGCCAGAGGCGGGATGCGAAGA
ATGCGATGCCGCTCGCCAGTCGATTGGCTGAGCTCATGAGCGGAGAACGAGATGACGTTGGAGGGGCAAG
GTCGCGCTGATTGCTGGGGCAACACGGGGGATCCACTAGTTCCATGAGCGTCAGACCCCGTAGAAAAGAT
CAAAGGATCTTCTTGAGATCCTTTTTTTCTGCGCGTAATCTGCTGCTTGCAAACAAAAAAACCACCGCTA
CCAGCGGTGGTTTGTTTGCCGGATCAAGAGCTACCAACTCTTTTTCCGAAGGTAACTGGCTTCAGCAGAG
CGCAGATACCAAATACTGTCCTTCTAGTGTAGCCGTAGTTAGGCCACCACTTCAAGAACTCTGTAGCACC
GCCTACATACCTCGCTCTGCTAATCCTGTTACCAGTGGCTGCTGCCAGTGGCGATAAGTCGTGTCTTACC
GGGTTGGACTCAAGACGATAGTTACCGGATAAGGCGCAGCGGTCGGGCTGAACGGGGGGTTCGTGCACAC
AGCCCAGCTTGGAGCGAACGACCTACACCGAACTGAGATACCTACAGCGTGAGCTATGAGAAAGCGCCAC
GCTTCCCGAGGGGAGAAAGGCGGACAGGTATCCGGTAAGCGGCAGGGTCGGAACAGGAGAGCGCACGAGG
GAGCTTCCAGGGGGAAACGCCTGGTATCTTTATAGTCCTGTCGGGTTTCGCCACCTCTGACTTGAGCGTC
GATTTTTGTGATGCTCGTCAGGGGGGCGGAGCCTATGGAAAAACGCCAGCAACGCGGCCTTTTTACGGTT
CCTGGCCTTTTGCTGGCCTTTTGCTCACATGTTCTTTCCTGCGTTATCCCCTGATTCTGTGGATAACCGT
ATTACCGCCTTTGAGTGAGCTGATACCGCTCGCCGCAGCCGAACGACCGAGCGCAACGCGTGCGGCCGCG
GTACCCGGGGATCCTCTAGAGTCGACCACCAAGGGCACCATCTCTGCTTGGGCCACCCCGTTGGCCGCAG
CCAGCTCGCTGAGAGCCGTGAACGACAGGGCGAACGCCAGCCCGCCGACGGCGAGGGTTCCGACCGCTGC
AACTCCCGGTGCAACCTTGTCCCGGTCTATTCTCTTCACTGCACCAGCTCCAATCTGGTGTGAATGCCCC
TCGTCTGTTCGCGCAGGCGGGGGGCTCTATTCGTTTGTCAGCATCGAAAGTAGCCAGATCAGGGATGCGT
TGCAACCGCGTATGCCCAGGTCAGAAGAGTCGCACAAGAGTTGCAGACCCCTGGAAAGAAAAATGGCCAG
AGGGCGAAAACACCCTCTGACCAGCGGAGCGGGCGACGGGAATCGAACCCGCGTAGCTAGTTTGGAAGAA
TGGGTGTCTGCCGACCACATATGGGCCGGTCAAGATAGGTTTTTACCCCCTCTCGGCTGCATCCTCTAAG
TGGAAAGAAATTGCAGGTCGTAGAAGCGCGTTGAAGCCTGAGAGTTGCACAGGAGTTGCAACCCGGTAGC
CTTGTTCACGACGAGAGGAGACCTAGTTGGCACGTCGCGGATGGGGATCGCTGAAGACTCAGCGCAGCGG
GAGGATCCAAGCCTCATACGTCAACCCGCAGGACGGTGTGAGGTACTACGCGCTGCAGACCTACGACAAC
AAGATGGACGCCGAAGCCTGGCTCGCGGGCGAGAAGCGGCTCATCGAGATGGAGACCTGGACCCCTCCAC
AGGACCGGGCGAAGAAGGCAGCCGCCAGCGCCATCACGCTGGAGGAGTACACCCGGAAGTGGCTCGTGGA
GCGCGACCTCGCAGACGGCACCAGGGATCTGTACAGCGGGCACGCGGAGCGCCGCATCTACCCGGTGCTA
GGTGAAGTGGCGGTCACAGAGATGACGCCAGCTCTGGTGCGTGCGTGGTGGGCCGGGATGGGTAGGAAGC
ACCCGACTGCCCGCCGGCATGCCTACAACGTCCTCCGGGCGGTGATGAACACAGCGGTCGAGGACAAGCT
GATCGCAGAGAACCCGTGCCGGATCGAGCAGAAGGCAGCCGATGAGCGCGACGTAGAGGCGCTGACGCCT
GAGGAGCTGGACATCGTCGCCGCTGAGATCTTCGAGCACTACCGGATCGCGGCATACATCCTGGCGTGGA
CGAGCCTCCGGTTCGGAGAGCTGATCGAGCTTCGCCGCAAGGACATCGTGGACGACGGCATGACGATGAA
GCTCCGGGTGCGCCGTGGCGCTTCCCGCGTGGGGAACAAGATCGTCGTTGGCAACGCCAAGACCGTCCGG
TCGAAGCGTCCTGTGACGGTTCCGCCTCACGTCGCGGAGATGATCCGAGCGCACATGAAGGACCGTACGA
AGATGAACAAGGGCCCCGAGGCATTCCTGGTGACCACGACGCAGGGCAACCGGCTGTCGAAGTCCGCGTT
CACCAAGTCGCTGAAGCGTGGCTACGCCAAGATCGGTCGGCCGGAACTCCGCATCCACGACCTCCGCGCT
GTCGGCGCTACGTTCGCCGCTCAGGCAGGTGCGACGACCAAGGAGCTGATGGCCCGTCTCGGTCACACGA
CTCCTAGGATGGCGATGAAGTACCAGATGGCGTCTGAGGCCCGCGACGAGGCTATCGCTGAGGCGATGTC
CAAGCTGGCCAAGACCTCCTGAAACGCAAAAAGCCCCCCTCCCAAGGACACTGAGTCCTAAAGAGGGGGG
TTTCTTGTCAGTACGCGAAGAACCACGCCTGGCCGCGAGCGCCAGCACCGCCGCTCTGTGCGGAGACCTG
GGCACCAGCCCCGCCGCCGCCAGGAGCATTGCCGTTCCCGCCAGAAATCTAGACGGTGACCACAACGCGC
CCGCTTTGATCGGGGACGTCGAAATATTGGATCGTCGGCACCGTCACGGCCGTGGGAGGCGGCACGATCC
GCGACGTGATGATCGGCCGCATCCCCACGGTGCTGCGCAGTGAGCTCTACGCCATCCCGGCGTTGATCTG
TGCGTTCGCACGCACAGGCCCGGTGTGAGAAGGGTCTCTGACGAGCGGGAGAACTCCCTATCAG
