>Addgene plasmid #159068 | pMSR:MSMEG_0581:Dendra | depositor partial sequence | sequence record 307010 | insert sequence
ATGACCATCGCCGAGATCGCCGGTCGGACACTCACCCAGGAACGCCGGCTCGTCACCGCCATTCCCGGCC
CGATCTCGCAGGAGCTGCAGGCGCGCAAGCAGAGTGCCGTGGCGGCGGGTGTCGGCGTGACGCTGCCGGT
CTACGTCGTCGCGGCCGGTGGCGGCGTGCTCGCGGACGCCGACGGCAACCAGCTCATCGACTTCGGCTCG
GGCATCGCCGTCACCACCGTCGGCAACAGCGCACCCGCCGTCGTCGACGCGGTGACGCAGCAGGTCGCAG
CGTTCACCCACACGTGCTTCATGGTCACGCCCTACGAGGGATACGTGAAGGTGGCCGAGCACCTCAACCG
GCTCACCCCGGGCGATCACGAGAAGCGCACGGCGCTGTTCAACTCCGGCGCCGAAGCCGTCGAGAACGCG
GTCAAGATCGCGCGTGCCTACACCCGCAGGCAGGCGGTGGTGGTGTTCGACCACGCCTACCACGGCCGCA
CCAACCTGACCATGGCGATGACCGCCAAGAACCAGCCGTACAAGCACGGCTTCGGCCCGTTCGCCAACGA
GGTGTACCGCGTGCCCACGTCGTACCCGTTCCGCGACGGCGAGACCGACGGCGCGGCCGCCGCGGCGCAC
GCCCTCGACCTGATCAACAAGCAGGTCGGCGCCGACAACGTCGCCGCCGTGGTGATCGAACCCGTCCACG
GTGAGGGCGGATTTGTCGTTCCCGCACCGGGATTCCTCGGCGCTCTGCAGAAGTGGTGCACCGACAACGG
CGCGGTGTTCGTCGCCGACGAGGTGCAGACCGGATTCGCCCGCACCGGTGCGCTGTTCGCGTGCGAGCAC
GAGAACGTGGTGCCCGATCTGATCGTCACCGCCAAGGGCATCGCAGGCGGTCTGCCGCTGTCGGCGGTGA
CCGGTCGCGCCGAGATCATGGACGGCCCGCAGTCCGGTGGCCTCGGCGGCACCTACGGCGGCAACCCGCT
GGCGTGTGCCGCCGCGCTCGCGGTGATCGACACCATCGAGCGTGAAAACCTCGTCGCGCGGGCCCGCGCG
ATCGGCGAGACCATGCTGAGCCGCCTCGGTGCGCTCGCCGCAGCCGATCCGCGCATCGGCGAGGTGCGTG
GCCGCGGCGCCATGATCGCTGTCGAACTGGTCAAGCCGGGCACCACCGAGCCCGACGCCGACCTGACCAA
GCGCGTCGCCGCCGCTGCGCACGCGCAGGGCCTGGTGGTGCTGACGTGCGGCACCTACGGCAACGTGCTG
CGCTTCCTGCCCCCGCTGAGCATGCCCGACCACCTGCTCGACGAAGGACTCGACATCCTGGCCGCAGTGT
TCGCAGAGGTGAAG
